Addgene plasmid #224711: pFBOH-MHL.BMI1
Purpose: Expresses N-terminal hexahistidine-tagged human BMI1 (PCGF4) in insect cells.
Depositing lab: Chen Davidovich. Depositing organization: Monash University. Publication: Dynamic PRC1-CBX8 stabilizes a porous structure of chromatin condensates. Uckelmann M, Levina V, Taveneau C, Han Ng X, Pandey V, Martinez J, Mendiratta S, Houx J, Boudes M, Venugopal H, Trepout S, Zhang Q, Flanigan S, Li M, Sierecki E, Gambin Y, Das PP, Bell O, de Marco A, Davidovich C. bioRxiv [Preprint]. 2024 Feb 12:2023.05.08.539931. doi: 10.1101/2023.05.08.539931. PubMed 38405976.
Backbone
  Vector backbone: pFBOH-MHL
  Backbone manufacturer: Structural Genomics Consortium
  Backbone size w/o insert (bp): 4734
  Total vector size (bp): 5708
  Vector type: Insect Expression
  Selectable markers: Gentamicin
Growth in bacteria
  Bacterial resistance: Ampicillin, 100 μg/mL
  Growth temperature: 37°C
  Growth strain: DH5alpha
  Copy number: Unknown
Gene/Insert
  Gene/Insert name: BMI1 (alt name: proto-oncogene, polycomb ring finger; PCGF4; RNF51; FLVI2/BMI1; flvi-2/bmi-1)
  Species: H. sapiens (human)
  Insert size (bp): 975
  GenBank ID: 648
  Entrez Gene: BMI1 (a.k.a. FLVI2/BMI1, PCGF4, RNF51, flvi-2/bmi-1)
  Promoter: Polyhedrin
  Tag / fusion protein: 6x histidine tag (N terminal on insert)
  Cloning method: Gibson Cloning
  Sequencing primers: 5′ ttgtatttccagggcCATCGAACAACG AGAATCAAG; 3′ caagcttcgtcatcaACCAGAAGAAG TTGCTGATGA
Terms and licenses: Academic/Nonprofit Terms; Industry Terms: Not Available to Industry
How to cite: pFBOH-MHL.BMI1 was a gift from Chen Davidovich (Addgene plasmid # 224711 ; http://n2t.net/addgene:224711 ; RRID:Addgene_224711)
