[The description below was written by a language model from this plasmid's Addgene catalogue record and pLannotate feature annotations shown in this document.]
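Description:
pFBOH-MHL.BMI1 is a baculovirus transfer (donor) plasmid for producing human BMI1 (PCGF4/RNF51), the Polycomb RING finger component of PRC1 complexes, in insect cells. It is built on the pFBOH-MHL backbone from the Structural Genomics Consortium, a pFastBac-style vector of about 4.7 kb, giving a total of 5,708 bp with the 975 bp BMI1 insert introduced by Gibson assembly. In E. coli it replicates from a high-copy ColE1/pUC-type origin and is selected with ampicillin through the β-lactamase gene. An f1 phage origin is also present.

The expression cassette sits between the Tn7R and Tn7L ends of a mini-Tn7 element, together with a gentamicin acetyltransferase gene driven by the integron Pc promoter. This arrangement allows the whole segment to be moved by Tn7 site-specific transposition into a baculovirus shuttle genome (bacmid) in a suitable E. coli host, with gentamicin marking the transposed cassette. The resulting recombinant bacmid is then used to generate virus for infecting insect cells. Within the cassette, the very late Autographa californica polyhedrin promoter drives an N-terminal hexahistidine tag followed by the BMI1 coding sequence, and transcripts are terminated by the SV40 polyadenylation signal. A short annotated match to a His/TEV composite tag just upstream of BMI1 suggests a TEV protease cleavage site between tag and protein, although the catalogue entry lists only the His tag.

The construct is intended for recombinant production and affinity purification of BMI1. The associated work concerns PRC1–CBX8 and chromatin condensates.
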