Features (pLannotate 1.2.2; 16 found; start..end, strand, type, name):
      1..589     +  rep_origin     ori: high-copy-number ColE1/pMB1/pBR322/pUC origin of replication
    775..826     -  misc_feature   bom (fragment): basis of mobility region from pBR322
    894..1118    -  mobile_element Tn7R: mini-Tn7 element (right end of the Tn7 transposon) Tn7
   1185..1718    -  CDS            GmR: gentamycin acetyltransferase; aacC1; confers resistance to gentamycin
   1888..1916    -  promoter       Pc promoter: intI1 (promoter lies within the coding sequence); class 1 integron promoter
   1894..2241    -  CDS            YPR2_ECOLX (fragment): Protein predicted: Swiss-Prot protein existence level 4. From Escherichia coli.
   2268..2359    +  promoter       polyhedrin promoter: polh from Autographa californica; promoter for the baculovirus polyhedrin gene
   2416..2434    +  CDS            capTEV™ (fragment): composite tag for in vivo biotinylation, TEV protease cleavage, and 6xHis tagging
   2469..3443    +  CDS            BMI1: BMI1_HUMAN - Also known as PCGF4, RNF51. Experimental evidence at protein level: Swiss-Prot protein existence level 1. Component of a Polycomb group (PcG) multiprotein PRC1-like complex, a complex class required to maintain the transcriptionally repressive state of many genes, including Hox genes, throughout development. PcG PRC1 complex acts via chromatin remodeling and modification of histones; it mediates monoubiquitination of histone H2A 'Lys-119', rendering chromatin heritably changed in its expressibility (PubMed:15386022, PubMed:16359901, PubMed:26151332, PubMed:16714294, PubMed:2177224
   3475..3558    +  CDS            large T antigen (fragment): large T antigen from SV40 (simian virus 40)
   3581..3715    +  polyA_signal   SV40 poly(A) signal: SV40 polyadenylation signal
   3744..3909    -  mobile_element Tn7L: mini-Tn7 element (left end of the Tn7 transposon) Tn7
   4072..4088    +  CDS            lacZα (fragment): LacZα fragment of β-galactosidase; lacZ fragment
   4093..4547    +  rep_origin     f1 ori (sequence partly withheld): f1 bacteriophage origin of replication; arrow indicates direction of (+) strand synthesis
   4573..4677    +  promoter       AmpR promoter: bla
   4678..5538    +  CDS            AmpR: β-lactamase; bla; confers resistance to ampicillin, carbenicillin, and related antibiotics
>Addgene plasmid #224711 | pFBOH-MHL.BMI1 | addgene full sequence | sequence record 449673 | Addgene NGS Result
TTGAGATCCTTTTTTTCTGCGCGTAATCTGCTGCTTGCAAACAAAAAAACCACCGCTACCAGCGGTGGTT
TGTTTGCCGGATCAAGAGCTACCAACTCTTTTTCCGAAGGTAACTGGCTTCAGCAGAGCGCAGATACCAA
ATACTGTTCTTCTAGTGTAGCCGTAGTTAGGCCACCACTTCAAGAACTCTGTAGCACCGCCTACATACCT
CGCTCTGCTAATCCTGTTACCAGTGGCTGCTGCCAGTGGCGATAAGTCGTGTCTTACCGGGTTGGACTCA
AGACGATAGTTACCGGATAAGGCGCAGCGGTCGGGCTGAACGGGGGGTTCGTGCACACAGCCCAGCTTGG
AGCGAACGACCTACACCGAACTGAGATACCTACAGCGTGAGCTATGAGAAAGCGCCACGCTTCCCGAAGG
GAGAAAGGCGGACAGGTATCCGGTAAGCGGCAGGGTCGGAACAGGAGAGCGCACGAGGGAGCTTCCAGGG
GGAAACGCCTGGTATCTTTATAGTCCTGTCGGGTTTCGCCACCTCTGACTTGAGCGTCGATTTTTGTGAT
GCTCGTCAGGGGGGCGGAGCCTATGGAAAAACGCCAGCAACGCGGCCTTTTTACGGTTCCTGGCCTTTTG
CTGGCCTTTTGCTCACATGTTCTTTCCTGCGTTATCCCCTGATTCTGTGGATAACCGTATTACCGCCTTT
GAGTGAGCTGATACCGCTCGCCGCAGCCGAACGACCGAGCGCAGCGAGTCAGTGAGCGAGGAAGCGGAAG
AGCGCCTGATGCGGTATTTTCTCCTTACGCATCTGTGCGGTATTTCACACCGCATAGACCAGCCGCGTAA
CCTGGCAAAATCGGTTACGGTTGAGTAATAAATGGATGCCCTGCGTAAGCGGGTGTGGGCGGACAATAAA
GTCTTAAACTGAACAAAATAGATCTAAACTATGACAATAAAGTCTTAAACTAGACAGAATAGTTGTAAAC
TGAAATCAGTCCAGTTATGCTGTGAAAAAGCATACTGGACTTTTGTTATGGCTAAAGCAAACTCTTCATT
TTCTGAAGTGCAAATTGCCCGTCGTATTAAAGAGGGGCGTGGCCAAGGGCATGGTAAAGACTATATTCGC
GGCGTTGTGACAATTTACCGAACAACTCCGCGGCCGGGAAGCCGATCTCGGCTTGAACGAATTGTTAGGT
GGCGGTACTTGGGTCGATATCAAAGTGCATCACTTCTTCCCGTATGCCCAACTTTGTATAGAGAGCCACT
GCGGGATCGTCACCGTAATCTGCTTGCACGTAGATCACATAAGCACCAAGCGCGTTGGCCTCATGCTTGA
GCAGATTGATGAGCGCGGTGGCAATGCCCTGCCTCCGGTGCTCGCCGGAGACTGCGAGATCATAGATATA
GATCTCACTACGCGGCTGCTCAAACTTGGGCAGAACGTAAGCCGCGAGAGCGCCAACAACCGCTTCTTGG
TCGAAGGCAGCAAGCGCGATGAATGTCTTACTACGGAGCAAGTTCCCGAGGTAATCGGAGTCCGGCTGAT
GTTGGGAGTAGGTGGCTACGTCTCCGAACTCACGACCGAAAAGATCAAGAGCAGCCCGCATGGATTTGAC
TTGGTCAGGGCCGAGCCTACATGTGCGAATGATGCCCATACTTGAGCCACCTAACTTTGTTTTAGGGCGA
CTGCCCTGCTGCGTAACATCGTTGCTGCTCCATAACATCAAACATCGACCCACGGCGTAACGCGCTTGCT
GCTTGGATGCCCGAGGCATAGACTGTACAAAAAAACAGTCATAACAAGCCATGAAAACCGCCACTGCGCC
GTTACCACCGCTGCGTTCGGTCAAGGTTCTGGACCAGTTGCGTGAGCGCATACGCTACTTGCATTACAGT
TTACGAACCGAACAGGCTTATGTCAACTGGGTTCGTGCCTTCATCCGTTTCCACGGTGTGCGTCACCCGG
CAACCTTGGGCAGCAGCGAAGTCGAGGCATTTCTGTCCTGGCTGGCGAACGAGCGCAAGGTTTCGGTCTC
CACGCATCGTCAGGCATTGGCGGCCTTGCTGTTCTTCTACGGCAAGGTGCTGTGCACGGATCTGCCCTGG
CTTCAGGAGATCGGAAGACCTCGGCCGTCGCGGCGCTTGCCGGTGGTGCTGACCCCGGATGAAGTGGTTC
GCATCCTCGGTTTTCTGGAAGGCGAGCATCGTTTGTTCGCCCAGGACTCTAGCTATAGTTCTAGTGGTTG
GCTACGTATACTCCGGAATATTAATAGATCATGGAGATAATTAAAATGATAACCATCTCGCAAATAAATA
AGTATTTTACTGTTTTCGTAACAGTTTTGTAATAAAAAAACCTATAAATATTCCGGATTATTCATACCGT
CCCACCATCGGGCGCGGATCTCGGTCCGAAAACCATGCATCATCATCATCATCACAGCAGCGGCAGAGAA
AACTTGTATTTCCAGGGCCATCGAACAACGAGAATCAAGATCACTGAGCTAAATCCCCACCTGATGTGTG
TGCTTTGTGGAGGGTACTTCATTGATGCCACAACCATAATAGAATGTCTACATTCCTTCTGTAAAACGTG
TATTGTTCGTTACCTGGAGACAAGCAAGTATTGTCCTATTTGTGATGTCCAAGTTCACAAGACCAGACCA
CTACTGAATATAAGGTCAGATAAAACTCTCCAAGATATTGTATACAAATTAGTTCCAGGGCTTTTCAAAA
ATGAAATGAAGAGAAGAAGGGATTTTTATGCAGCTCATCCTTCTGCTGATGCTGCCAATGGCTCTAATGA
AGATAGAGGAGAGGTTGCAGATGAAGATAAGAGAATTATAACTGATGATGAGATAATAAGCTTATCCATT
GAATTCTTTGACCAGAACAGATTGGATCGGAAAGTAAACAAAGACAAAGAGAAATCTAAGGAGGAGGTGA
ATGATAAAAGATACTTACGATGCCCAGCAGCAATGACTGTGATGCACTTAAGAAAGTTTCTCAGAAGTAA
AATGGACATACCTAATACTTTCCAGATTGATGTCATGTATGAGGAGGAACCTTTAAAGGATTATTATACA
CTAATGGATATTGCCTACATTTATACCTGGAGAAGGAATGGTCCACTTCCATTGAAATACAGAGTTCGAC
CTACTTGTAAAAGAATGAAGATCAGTCACCAGAGAGATGGACTGACAAATGCTGGAGAACTGGAAAGTGA
CTCTGGGAGTGACAAGGCCAACAGCCCAGCAGGAGGTATTCCCTCCACCTCTTCTTGTTTGCCTAGCCCC
AGTACTCCAGTGCAGTCTCCTCATCCACAGTTTCCTCACATTTCCAGTACTATGAATGGAACCAGCAACA
GCCCCAGCGGTAACCACCAATCTTCTTTTGCCAATAGACCTCGAAAATCATCAGTAAATGGGTCATCAGC
AACTTCTTCTGGTTGATGACGAAGCTTGTCGAGAAGTACTAGAGGATCATAATCAGCCATACCACATTTG
TAGAGGTTTTACTTGCTTTAAAAAACCTCCCACACCTCCCCCTGAACCTGAAACATAAAATGAATGCAAT
TGTTGTTGTTAACTTGTTTATTGCAGCTTATAATGGTTACAAATAAAGCAATAGCATCACAAATTTCACA
AATAAAGCATTTTTTTCACTGCATTCTAGTTGTGGTTTGTCCAAACTCATCAATGTATCTTATCATGTCT
GGATCTGATCACTGATATCGCCTAGGAGATCCGAACCAGATAAGTGAAATCTAGTTCCAAACTATTTTGT
CATTTTTAATTTTCGTATTAGCTTACGACGCTACACCCAGTTCCCATCTATTTTGTCACTCTTCCCTAAA
TAATCCTTAAAAACTCCATTTCCACCCCTCCCAGTTCCCAACTATTTTGTCCGCCCACAGCGGGGCATTT
TTCTTCCTGTTATGTTTTTAATCAAACATCCTGCCAACTCCATGTGACAAACCGTCATCTTCGGCTACTT
TTTCTCTGTCACAGAATGAAAATTTTTCTGTCATCTCTTCGTTATTAATGTTTGTAATTGACTGAATATC
AACGCTTATTTGCAGCCTGAATGGCGAATGGG
[124 nt withheld, positions 4093-4216]
C
[91 nt withheld, positions 4218-4308]
A
[49 nt withheld, positions 4310-4358]
CCTTTGACGTTGGAGTCCACGTTCTT
[37 nt withheld, positions 4385-4421]
ACCCTATCTCGGTCTATTCTTTTGATTTATAAGGGATTTTGCCGATTTCGGCCTATTGGTTAAAAAATGA
GCTGATTTAACAAAAATTTAACGCGAATTTTAACAAAATATTAACGCTTACAATTTAGGTGGCACTTTTC
GGGGAAATGTGCGCGGAACCCCTATTTGTTTATTTTTCTAAATACATTCAAATATGTATCCGCTCATGAG
ACAATAACCCTGATAAATGCTTCAATAATATTGAAAAAGGAAGAGTATGAGTATTCAACATTTCCGTGTC
GCCCTTATTCCCTTTTTTGCGGCATTTTGCCTTCCTGTTTTTGCTCACCCAGAAACGCTGGTGAAAGTAA
AAGATGCTGAAGATCAGTTGGGTGCACGAGTGGGTTACATCGAACTGGATCTCAACAGCGGTAAGATCCT
TGAGAGTTTTCGCCCCGAAGAACGTTTTCCAATGATGAGCACTTTTAAAGTTCTGCTATGTGGCGCGGTA
TTATCCCGTATTGACGCCGGGCAAGAGCAACTCGGTCGCCGCATACACTATTCTCAGAATGACTTGGTTG
AGTACTCACCAGTCACAGAAAAGCATCTTACGGATGGCATGACAGTAAGAGAATTATGCAGTGCTGCCAT
AACCATGAGTGATAACACTGCGGCCAACTTACTTCTGACAACGATCGGAGGACCGAAGGAGCTAACCGCT
TTTTTGCACAACATGGGGGATCATGTAACTCGCCTTGATCGTTGGGAACCGGAGCTGAATGAAGCCATAC
CAAACGACGAGCGTGACACCACGATGCCTGTAGCAATGGCAACAACGTTGCGCAAACTATTAACTGGCGA
ACTACTTACTCTAGCTTCCCGGCAACAATTAATAGACTGGATGGAGGCGGATAAAGTTGCAGGACCACTT
CTGCGCTCGGCCCTTCCGGCTGGCTGGTTTATTGCTGATAAATCTGGAGCCGGTGAGCGTGGGTCTCGCG
GTATCATTGCAGCACTGGGGCCAGATGGTAAGCCCTCCCGTATCGTAGTTATCTACACGACGGGGAGTCA
GGCAACTATGGATGAACGAAATAGACAGATCGCTGAGATAGGTGCCTCACTGATTAAGCATTGGTAACTG
TCAGACCAAGTTTACTCATATATACTTTAGATTGATTTAAAACTTCATTTTTAATTTAAAAGGATCTAGG
TGAAGATCCTTTTTGATAATCTCATGACCAAAATCCCTTAACGTGAGTTTTCGTTCCACTGAGCGTCAGA
CCCCGTAGAAAAGATCAAAGGATCTTC
